Addgene plasmid #227595: Lifeact-3xmNG::URA3
Purpose: Integration vector for expressing Lifeact-3xmNeonGreen
Depositing lab: Bruce Goode. Depositing organization: Brandeis University. Publication: Improved tools for live imaging of F-actin structures in yeast. Wirshing ACE, Goode BL. Mol Biol Cell. 2024 Sep 1;35(9):mr7. doi: 10.1091/mbc.E24-05-0212-T. Epub 2024 Jul 18. PubMed 39024291.
Backbone
  Vector backbone: pRS306
  Vector type: Yeast Expression
  Selectable markers: URA3
Growth in bacteria
  Bacterial resistance: Ampicillin, 100 μg/mL
  Growth temperature: 37°C
  Growth strain: DH5alpha
  Copy number: High Copy
Gene/Insert
  Gene/Insert name: Lifeact-3xmNeonGreen::URA3 (alt name: ABP140)
  Species: S. cerevisiae (budding yeast)
  Mutation: Truncated ABP140 (aa 1-17 only)
  Promoter: Abp140
  Tag / fusion protein: 3xmNeonGreen (C terminal on insert)
  Cloning method: Gibson Cloning
Terms and licenses: Academic/Nonprofit Terms; Industry Terms: Not Available to Industry
How to cite: Lifeact-3xmNG::URA3 was a gift from Bruce Goode (Addgene plasmid # 227595 ; http://n2t.net/addgene:227595 ; RRID:Addgene_227595)
