[The description below was written by a language model from this plasmid's Addgene catalogue record and pLannotate feature annotations shown in this document.]
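Description:
Lifeact-3xmNG::URA3 is a yeast integrating vector built on pRS306, designed to express a fluorescent F-actin probe in Saccharomyces cerevisiae. As a pRS306 derivative it shows no yeast replication origin or centromere in its feature table, so stable maintenance in yeast depends on integration into the genome. Transformants are selected through the URA3 marker, which is driven by its own promoter, complements uracil auxotrophy, and can be counterselected with 5-FOA. In E. coli the 7.5 kb plasmid is propagated at high copy from a ColE1/pUC-type origin with ampicillin resistance (AmpR). The backbone also retains the f1 origin, lacZα and lac regulatory remnants, and T7 and T3 promoters flanking the pBluescript-type cloning site.

The insert, assembled by Gibson cloning between the cloning-site fragments, uses the Abp140 promoter according to the catalogue entry. The annotated region upstream of the coding sequence includes a fragment of a neighbouring yeast open reading frame, which probably reflects native genomic sequence carried along with the promoter. This drives Lifeact, the first 17 amino acids of Abp140, a short peptide that binds filamentous actin. Lifeact is fused at its C terminus to three tandem copies of the bright, rapidly maturing monomeric green/yellow fluorescent protein mNeonGreen, and the cassette ends with the ADH1 terminator. Tripling the fluorophore would be expected to raise the signal per bound probe.

The construct is intended for live-cell imaging of F-actin structures in budding yeast. The record does not state the intended integration locus or the linearization strategy.
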