Features (pLannotate 1.2.2; 24 found; start..end, strand, type, name):
     96..899     +  CDS            URA3: orotidine-5'-phosphate decarboxylase, required for uracil biosynthesis; S. cerevisiae URA3; yeast auxotrophic marker, counterselectable with 5-fluoroorotic acid (5-FOA)
    978..1029    +  misc_feature   bom (fragment): basis of mobility region from pBR322
   1057..1485    -  rep_origin     f1 ori (sequence partly withheld): f1 bacteriophage origin of replication; arrow indicates direction of (+) strand synthesis
   1489..1646    -  CDS            lacZα (fragment): LacZα fragment of β-galactosidase; lacZ fragment
   1649..1667    +  promoter       T7 promoter: promoter for bacteriophage T7 RNA polymerase
   1676..1718    +  misc_feature   MCS (fragment): pBluescript multiple cloning site
   1719..2093    +  CDS            YO238_YEAST (fragment): Experimental evidence at protein level: Swiss-Prot protein existence level 1. From Saccharomyces cerevisiae (strain ATCC 204508 / S288c) (Baker's yeast).
   2365..2415    +  CDS            Lifeact: peptide that binds filamentous actin (Riedl et al., 2008) first 17 amino acids of budding yeast Abp140
   2440..3147    +  CDS            mNeonGreen: mNeonGreen is a basic (constitutively fluorescent) green/yellow fluorescent protein published in 2013, derived from Branchiostoma lanceolatum. It is reported to be a very rapidly-maturing monomer with moderate acid sensitivity.
   3166..3873    +  CDS            mNeonGreen: mNeonGreen is a basic (constitutively fluorescent) green/yellow fluorescent protein published in 2013, derived from Branchiostoma lanceolatum. It is reported to be a very rapidly-maturing monomer with moderate acid sensitivity.
   3892..4599    +  CDS            mNeonGreen: mNeonGreen is a basic (constitutively fluorescent) green/yellow fluorescent protein published in 2013, derived from Branchiostoma lanceolatum. It is reported to be a very rapidly-maturing monomer with moderate acid sensitivity.
   4632..4819    +  terminator     ADH1 terminator: S. cerevisiae ADH1; transcription terminator for the S. cerevisiae alcohol dehydrogenase 1 (ADH1) gene
   4816..4880    +  misc_feature   MCS (fragment): pBluescript multiple cloning site
   4892..4910    -  promoter       T3 promoter: promoter for bacteriophage T3 RNA polymerase
   4955..4971    -  protein_bind   lac operator: The lac repressor binds to the lac operator to inhibit transcription in E. coli. This inhibition can be relieved by adding lactose or isopropyl-β-D-thiogalactopyranoside (IPTG). lac repressor encoded by lacI
   4979..5009    -  promoter       lac promoter: promoter for the E. coli lac operon
   5024..5045    -  protein_bind   CAP binding site: CAP binding activates transcription in the presence of cAMP. E. coli catabolite activator protein
   5058..5150    -  CDS            lacI (fragment): lac repressor; lacI; The lac repressor binds to the lac operator to inhibit transcription in E. coli. This inhibition can be relieved by adding lactose or isopropyl-β-D-thiogalactopyranoside (IPTG).
   5333..5921    -  rep_origin     ori: high-copy-number ColE1/pMB1/pBR322/pUC origin of replication
   6092..6952    -  CDS            AmpR: β-lactamase; bla; confers resistance to ampicillin, carbenicillin, and related antibiotics
   6953..7057    -  promoter       AmpR promoter: bla
   7152..7187    +  CDS            rop (fragment): Rop protein, which maintains plasmids at low copy number; rop
   7289..7338    +  misc_feature   bom (fragment): basis of mobility region from pBR322
   7346..95      +  promoter       URA3 promoter (across the origin): S. cerevisiae URA3
>Addgene plasmid #227595 | Lifeact-3xmNG::URA3 | addgene full sequence | sequence record 454833 | Addgene NGS Result
ATATACGCATATGTAGTGTTGAAGAAACATGAAATTGCCCAGTATTCTTAACCCAACTGCACAGAACAAA
AACCTGCAGGAAACGAAGATAAATCATGTCGAAAGCTACATATAAGGAACGTGCTGCTACTCATCCTAGT
CCTGTTGCTGCCAAGCTATTTAATATCATGCACGAAAAGCAAACAAACTTGTGTGCTTCATTGGATGTTC
GTACCACCAAGGAATTACTGGAGTTAGTTGAAGCATTAGGTCCCAAAATTTGTTTACTAAAAACACATGT
GGATATCTTGACTGATTTTTCCATGGAGGGCACAGTTAAGCCGCTAAAGGCATTATCCGCCAAGTACAAT
TTTTTACTCTTCGAAGACAGAAAATTTGCTGACATTGGTAATACAGTCAAATTGCAGTACTCTGCGGGTG
TATACAGAATAGCAGAATGGGCAGACATTACGAATGCACACGGTGTGGTGGGCCCAGGTATTGTTAGCGG
TTTGAAGCAGGCGGCAGAAGAAGTAACAAAGGAACCTAGAGGCCTTTTGATGTTAGCAGAATTGTCATGC
AAGGGCTCCCTATCTACTGGAGAATATACTAAGGGTACTGTTGACATTGCGAAGAGCGACAAAGATTTTG
TTATCGGCTTTATTGCTCAAAGAGACATGGGTGGAAGAGATGAAGGTTACGATTGGTTGATTATGACACC
CGGTGTGGGTTTAGATGACAAGGGAGACGCATTGGGTCAACAGTATAGAACCGTGGATGATGTGGTCTCT
ACAGGATCTGACATTATTATTGTTGGAAGAGGACTATTTGCAAAGGGAAGGGATGCTAAGGTAGAGGGTG
AACGTTACAGAAAAGCAGGCTGGGAAGCATATTTGAGAAGATGCGGCCAGCAAAACTAAAAAACTGTATT
ATAAGTAAATGCATGTATACTAAACTCACAAATTAGAGCTTCAATTTAATTATATCAGTTATTACCCTAT
GCGGTGTGAAATACCGCACAGATGCGTAAGGAGAAAATACCGCATCAGGAAATTGTAAGCGTTAATATTT
TGTTAAAATTCGCGTTAAATTTTTGTTAAATCAGCTCATTTTTTAACCAATAGGCCGAAATCGGCAAAAT
CCCTTATAAATCAAAAGAATAGACCGAGATAGGGT
[37 nt withheld, positions 1156-1192]
AAAGAACGTGGACTCCAACGTCAAAGG
[49 nt withheld, positions 1220-1268]
T
[91 nt withheld, positions 1270-1360]
G
[124 nt withheld, positions 1362-1485]
CCATTCGCCATTCAGGCTGCGCAACTGTTGGGAAGGGCGATCGGTGCGGGCCTCTTCGCTATTACGCCAG
CTGGCGAAAGGGGGATGTGCTGCAAGGCGATTAAGTTGGGTAACGCCAGGGTTTTCCCAGTCACGACGTT
GTAAAACGACGGCCAGTGAATTGTAATACGACTCACTATAGGGCGAATTGGAGCTCCACCGCGGTGGCGG
CCGCTCTAGAACTAGTGGATCCCGGGTTTGCGTTTAAGATGCCAAGATTCATCAGCTGTCATGCCAAGGC
CATTGATTACCCACAATCAAACATAACCTACATAGGAATTGACCCTAAACCAGCAAACTACAACCAAACA
CAACTTTCAAAATACTATGATGATCTAGTACAAATGGAAGATAAAAATGCACTAAGCTTATTTTCTTCAG
ATTGGTACGCTACAAAGGATAGATTACTCACCAAGAAAAGATCTCGCAACCCATTTAACAGAACTGCACC
GTACGCTCAGAATATTTTCTGCAAAGAAAACGGCAAGAGGATCGAGGGAATCGAGGATGACGAGGAATAT
TTTGAAACAAAAATTAAGTGTAAAATGCCATGGTCGTCGCCAAGACAATAAACGTGTGGGAGTATTGCAA
AAACATAGTATATAAGCGTAAATCACTATATAAAGCCCAAAGAAGTTAGCACTAAAGCATCATTCATCGT
TCAAAACTCCTCTCTCAAGTGAGAGAATTCGGCGCTGAAAAAAAGCTTTGTCAAAACCAAGAAAAAAACG
TAGGATTGGACACGAGGTTCTTTTTTTAATGTAAACAAGAAGTGGCACTATAGCTGTGAAACTTCCAATA
CAATTGTATACCAAATAAGCTATTACAAATTGATTTAAAATGGGTGTCGCAGATTTGATCAAGAAATTCG
AAAGCATCTCAAAGGAAGAAGGTGACGGTGCTGGTTTAATTAACATGGTGAGCAAGGGCGAGGAGGATAA
CATGGCCTCTCTCCCAGCGACACATGAGTTACACATCTTTGGCTCCATCAACGGTGTGGACTTTGACATG
GTGGGTCAGGGCACCGGCAATCCAAATGATGGTTATGAGGAGTTAAACCTGAAGTCCACCAAGGGTGACC
TCCAGTTCTCCCCCTGGATTCTGGTCCCTCATATCGGGTATGGCTTCCATCAGTACCTGCCCTACCCTGA
CGGGATGTCGCCTTTCCAGGCCGCCATGGTAGATGGCTCCGGCTACCAAGTCCATCGCACAATGCAGTTT
GAAGATGGTGCCTCCCTTACTGTTAACTACCGCTACACCTACGAGGGAAGCCACATCAAAGGAGAGGCCC
AGGTGAAGGGGACTGGTTTCCCTGCTGACGGTCCTGTGATGACCAACTCGCTGACCGCTGCGGACTGGTG
CAGGTCGAAGAAGACTTACCCCAACGACAAAACCATCATCAGTACCTTTAAGTGGAGTTACACCACTGGA
AATGGCAAGCGCTACCGGAGCACTGCGCGGACCACCTACACCTTTGCCAAGCCAATGGCGGCTAACTATC
TGAAGAACCAGCCGATGTACGTGTTCCGTAAGACGGAGCTCAAGCACTCCAAGACCGAGCTCAACTTCAA
GGAGTGGCAAAAGGCCTTTACCGATGTGATGGGCATGGACGAGCTGTACAAGGGGTCTGGCGGAAGCGGG
ATGGTGAGCAAGGGCGAGGAGGATAACATGGCCTCTCTCCCAGCGACACATGAGTTACACATCTTTGGCT
CCATCAACGGTGTGGACTTTGACATGGTGGGTCAGGGCACCGGCAATCCAAATGATGGTTATGAGGAGTT
AAACCTGAAGTCCACCAAGGGTGACCTCCAGTTCTCCCCCTGGATTCTGGTCCCTCATATCGGGTATGGC
TTCCATCAGTACCTGCCCTACCCTGACGGGATGTCGCCTTTCCAGGCCGCCATGGTAGATGGCTCCGGCT
ACCAAGTCCATCGCACAATGCAGTTTGAAGATGGTGCCTCCCTTACTGTTAACTACCGCTACACCTACGA
GGGAAGCCACATCAAAGGAGAGGCCCAGGTGAAGGGGACTGGTTTCCCTGCTGACGGTCCTGTGATGACC
AACTCGCTGACCGCTGCGGACTGGTGCAGGTCGAAGAAGACTTACCCCAACGACAAAACCATCATCAGTA
CCTTTAAGTGGAGTTACACCACTGGAAATGGCAAGCGCTACCGGAGCACTGCGCGGACCACCTACACCTT
TGCCAAGCCAATGGCGGCTAACTATCTGAAGAACCAGCCGATGTACGTGTTCCGTAAGACGGAGCTCAAG
CACTCCAAGACCGAGCTCAACTTCAAGGAGTGGCAAAAGGCCTTTACCGATGTGATGGGCATGGACGAGC
TGTACAAGTCAGCAGGTTCCGCAGGGATGGTGAGCAAGGGCGAGGAGGATAACATGGCCTCTCTCCCAGC
GACACATGAGTTACACATCTTTGGCTCCATCAACGGTGTGGACTTTGACATGGTGGGTCAGGGCACCGGC
AATCCAAATGATGGTTATGAGGAGTTAAACCTGAAGTCCACCAAGGGTGACCTCCAGTTCTCCCCCTGGA
TTCTGGTCCCTCATATCGGGTATGGCTTCCATCAGTACCTGCCCTACCCTGACGGGATGTCGCCTTTCCA
GGCCGCCATGGTAGATGGCTCCGGCTACCAAGTCCATCGCACAATGCAGTTTGAAGATGGTGCCTCCCTT
ACTGTTAACTACCGCTACACCTACGAGGGAAGCCACATCAAAGGAGAGGCCCAGGTGAAGGGGACTGGTT
TCCCTGCTGACGGTCCTGTGATGACCAACTCGCTGACCGCTGCGGACTGGTGCAGGTCGAAGAAGACTTA
CCCCAACGACAAAACCATCATCAGTACCTTTAAGTGGAGTTACACCACTGGAAATGGCAAGCGCTACCGG
AGCACTGCGCGGACCACCTACACCTTTGCCAAGCCAATGGCGGCTAACTATCTGAAGAACCAGCCGATGT
ACGTGTTCCGTAAGACGGAGCTCAAGCACTCCAAGACCGAGCTCAACTTCAAGGAGTGGCAAAAGGCCTT
TACCGATGTGATGGGCATGGACGAGCTGTACAAGGGCAGTGGATCCTAAGCGCCACTTCTAAATAAGCGA
ATTTCTTATGATTTATGATTTTTATTATTAAATAAGTTATAAAAAAAATAAGTGTATACAAATTTTAAAG
TGACTCTTAGGTTTTAAAACGAAAATTCTTATTCTTGAGTAACTCTTTCCTGTAGGTCAGGTTGCTTTCT
CAGGTATAGTATGAGGTCGCTCTTATTGACCACACCTCTACCGGGCTGCAGGAATTCGATATCAAGCTTA
TCGATACCGTCGACCTCGAGGGGGGGCCCGGTACCAGCTTTTGTTCCCTTTAGTGAGGGTTAATTTCGAG
CTTGGCGTAATCATGGTCATAGCTGTTTCCTGTGTGAAATTGTTATCCGCTCACAATTCCACACAACATA
CGAGCCGGAAGCATAAAGTGTAAAGCCTGGGGTGCCTAATGAGTGAGCTAACTCACATTAATTGCGTTGC
GCTCACTGCCCGCTTTCCAGTCGGGAAACCTGTCGTGCCAGCTGCATTAATGAATCGGCCAACGCGCGGG
GAGAGGCGGTTTGCGTATTGGGCGCTCTTCCGCTTCCTCGCTCACTGACTCGCTGCGCTCGGTCGTTCGG
CTGCGGCGAGCGGTATCAGCTCACTCAAAGGCGGTAATACGGTTATCCACAGAATCAGGGGATAACGCAG
GAAAGAACATGTGAGCAAAAGGCCAGCAAAAGGCCAGGAACCGTAAAAAGGCCGCGTTGCTGGCGTTTTT
CCATAGGCTCCGCCCCCCTGACGAGCATCACAAAAATCGACGCTCAAGTCAGAGGTGGCGAAACCCGACA
GGACTATAAAGATACCAGGCGTTTCCCCCTGGAAGCTCCCTCGTGCGCTCTCCTGTTCCGACCCTGCCGC
TTACCGGATACCTGTCCGCCTTTCTCCCTTCGGGAAGCGTGGCGCTTTCTCATAGCTCACGCTGTAGGTA
TCTCAGTTCGGTGTAGGTCGTTCGCTCCAAGCTGGGCTGTGTGCACGAACCCCCCGTTCAGCCCGACCGC
TGCGCCTTATCCGGTAACTATCGTCTTGAGTCCAACCCGGTAAGACACGACTTATCGCCACTGGCAGCAG
CCACTGGTAACAGGATTAGCAGAGCGAGGTATGTAGGCGGTGCTACAGAGTTCTTGAAGTGGTGGCCTAA
CTACGGCTACACTAGAAGAACAGTATTTGGTATCTGCGCTCTGCTGAAGCCAGTTACCTTCGGAAAAAGA
GTTGGTAGCTCTTGATCCGGCAAACAAACCACCGCTGGTAGCGGTGGTTTTTTTGTTTGCAAGCAGCAGA
TTACGCGCAGAAAAAAAGGATCTCAAGAAGATCCTTTGATCTTTTCTACGGGGTCTGACGCTCAGTGGAA
CGAAAACTCACGTTAAGGGATTTTGGTCATGAGATTATCAAAAAGGATCTTCACCTAGATCCTTTTAAAT
TAAAAATGAAGTTTTAAATCAATCTAAAGTATATATGAGTAAACTTGGTCTGACAGTTACCAATGCTTAA
TCAGTGAGGCACCTATCTCAGCGATCTGTCTATTTCGTTCATCCATAGTTGCCTGACTCCCCGTCGTGTA
GATAACTACGATACGGGAGGGCTTACCATCTGGCCCCAGTGCTGCAATGATACCGCGAGACCCACGCTCA
CCGGCTCCAGATTTATCAGCAATAAACCAGCCAGCCGGAAGGGCCGAGCGCAGAAGTGGTCCTGCAACTT
TATCCGCCTCCATCCAGTCTATTAATTGTTGCCGGGAAGCTAGAGTAAGTAGTTCGCCAGTTAATAGTTT
GCGCAACGTTGTTGCCATTGCTACAGGCATCGTGGTGTCACGCTCGTCGTTTGGTATGGCTTCATTCAGC
TCCGGTTCCCAACGATCAAGGCGAGTTACATGATCCCCCATGTTGTGCAAAAAAGCGGTTAGCTCCTTCG
GTCCTCCGATCGTTGTCAGAAGTAAGTTGGCCGCAGTGTTATCACTCATGGTTATGGCAGCACTGCATAA
TTCTCTTACTGTCATGCCATCCGTAAGATGCTTTTCTGTGACTGGTGAGTACTCAACCAAGTCATTCTGA
GAATAGTGTATGCGGCGACCGAGTTGCTCTTGCCCGGCGTCAATACGGGATAATACCGCGCCACATAGCA
GAACTTTAAAAGTGCTCATCATTGGAAAACGTTCTTCGGGGCGAAAACTCTCAAGGATCTTACCGCTGTT
GAGATCCAGTTCGATGTAACCCACTCGTGCACCCAACTGATCTTCAGCATCTTTTACTTTCACCAGCGTT
TCTGGGTGAGCAAAAACAGGAAGGCAAAATGCCGCAAAAAAGGGAATAAGGGCGACACGGAAATGTTGAA
TACTCATACTCTTCCTTTTTCAATATTATTGAAGCATTTATCAGGGTTATTGTCTCATGAGCGGATACAT
ATTTGAATGTATTTAGAAAAATAAACAAATAGGGGTTCCGCGCACATTTCCCCGAAAAGTGCCACCTGAC
GTCTAAGAAACCATTATTATCATGACATTAACCTATAAAAATAGGCGTATCACGAGGCCCTTTCGTCTCG
CGCGTTTCGGTGATGACGGTGAAAACCTCTGACACATGCAGCTCCCGGAGACGGTCACAGCTTGTCTGTA
AGCGGATGCCGGGAGCAGACAAGCCCGTCAGGGCGCGTCAGCGGGTGTTGGCGGGTGTCGGGGCTGGCTT
AACTATGCGGCATCAGAGCAGATTGTACTGAGAGTGCACCATACCACCTTTTCAATTCATCATTTTTTTT
TTATTCTTTTTTTTGATTTCGGTTTCCTTGAAATTTTTTTGATTCGGTAATCTCCGAACAGAAGGAAGAA
CGAAGGAAGGAGCACAGACTTAGATTGGTAT
